>Addgene plasmid #135538 | pCMV_Xph15-GCaMP6f | addgene full sequence | sequence record 274609 | Addgene NGS Result
TAATAGTAATCAATTACGGGGTCATTAGTTCATAGCCCATATATGGAGTTCCGCGTTACATAACTTACGG
TAAATGGCCCGCCTGGCTGACCGCCCAACGACCCCCGCCCATTGACGTCAATAATGACGTATGTTCCCAT
AGTAACGCCAATAGGGACTTTCCATTGACGTCAATGGGTGGAGTATTTACGGTAAACTGCCCACTTGGCA
GTACATCAAGTGTATCATATGCCAAGTACGCCCCCTATTGACGTCAATGACGGTAAATGGCCCGCCTGGC
ATTATGCCCAGTACATGACCTTATGGGACTTTCCTACTTGGCAGTACATCTACGTATTAGTCATCGCTAT
TACCATGGTGATGCGGTTTTGGCAGTACATCAATGGGCGTGGATAGCGGTTTGACTCACGGGGATTTCCA
AGTCTCCACCCCATTGACGTCAATGGGAGTTTGTTTTGGCACCAAAATCAACGGGACTTTCCAAAATGTC
GTAACAACTCCGCCCCATTGACGCAAATGGGCGGTAGGCGTGTACGGTGGGAGGTCTATATAAGCAGAGC
TGGTTTAGTGAACCGTCAGATCCGCTAGCGCTACCGGACTCAGATCCCGCCACCATGGCGGGCAGCTCTG
TCAGTTCCGTGCCGACCAAACTGGAAGTGGTTGCGGCCACCCCGACGTCTCTGCTGATCAGCTGGGATGC
AGGGCCTCGTAATGTCAGTTATTACCGTATCACCTATGGCGAAACGGGCGGTAACTCCCCGGTTCAGGAA
TTCACCGTCCCGGGTAGTTCCTCAACCGCAACGATTTCCGGCCTGTCACCGGGTGTCGACTATACCATTA
CGGTTTACGCTTCTGGTCATGTTAGTACGCTGATGACGCCGATTTCTATCAATTACCGTACCGGTAGCGG
CTCCAGTAGATCTGGCGGTTCGGGCGGTAGCCTCGACTCATCACGTCGTAAGTGGAATAAGACAGGTCAC
GCAGTCAGAGCTATAGGTCGGCTGAGCTCACTCGAGAACGTCTATATCAAGGCCGACAAGCAGAAGAACG
GCATCAAGGCGAACTTCAAGATCCGCCACAACATCGAGGACGGCGGCGTGCAGCTCGCCTACCACTACCA
GCAGAACACCCCCATCGGCGACGGCCCCGTGCTGCTGCCCGACAACCACTACCTGAGCGTGCAGTCCAAA
CTTTCGAAAGACCCCAACGAGAAGCGCGATCACATGGTCCTGCTGGAGTTCGTGACCGCCGCCGGGATCA
CTCTCGGCATGGACGAGCTGTACAAGGGCGGTACCGGAGGGAGCATGGTGAGCAAGGGCGAGGAGCTGTT
CACCGGGGTGGTGCCCATCCTGGTCGAGCTGGACGGCGACGTAAACGGCCACAAGTTCAGCGTGTCCGGC
GAGGGTGAGGGCGATGCCACCTACGGCAAGCTGACCCTGAAGTTCATCTGCACCACCGGCAAGCTGCCCG
TGCCCTGGCCCACCCTCGTGACCACCCTGACCTACGGCGTGCAGTGCTTCAGCCGCTACCCCGACCACAT
GAAGCAGCACGACTTCTTCAAGTCCGCCATGCCCGAAGGCTACATCCAGGAGCGCACCATCTTCTTCAAG
GACGACGGCAACTACAAGACCCGCGCCGAGGTGAAGTTCGAGGGCGACACCCTGGTGAACCGCATCGAGC
TGAAGGGCATCGACTTCAAGGAGGACGGCAACATCCTGGGGCACAAGCTGGAGTACAACCTGCCGGACCA
ACTGACTGAAGAGCAGATCGCAGAATTTAAAGAGGAATTCTCCCTATTTGACAAGGACGGGGATGGGACA
ATAACAACCAAGGAGCTGGGGACGGTGATGCGGTCTCTGGGGCAGAACCCCACAGAAGCAGAGCTGCAGG
ACATGATCAATGAAGTAGATGCCGACGGTGACGGCACAATCGACTTCCCTGAGTTCCTGACAATGATGGC
AAGAAAAATGAAATACAGGGACACGGAAGAAGAAATTAGAGAAGCGTTCGGTGTGTTTGATAAGGATGGC
AATGGCTACATCAGTGCAGCAGAGCTTCGCCACGTGATGACAAACCTTGGAGAGAAGTTAACAGATGAAG
AGGTTGATGAAATGATCAGGGAAGCAGACATCGATGGGGATGGTCAGGTAAACTACGAAGAGTTTGTACA
AATGATGACAGCGAAGTGAGCGGCCGCGACTCTAGATCATAATCAGCCATACCACATTTGTAGAGGTTTT
ACTTGCTTTAAAAAACCTCCCACACCTCCCCCTGAACCTGAAACATAAAATGAATGCAATTGTTGTTGTT
AACTTGTTTATTGCAGCTTATAATGGTTACAAATAAAGCAATAGCATCACAAATTTCACAAATAAAGCAT
TTTTTTCACTGCATTCTAGTTGTGGTTTGTCCAAACTCATCAATGTATCTTAAGGCGTAAATTGTAAGCG
TTAATATTTTGTTAAAATTCGCGTTAAATTTTTGTTAAATCAGCTCATTTTTTAACCAATAGGCCGAAAT
CGGCAAAATCCCTTATAAATCAAAAGAATAGACCGAGATAGGGT
[37 nt withheld, positions 2565-2601]
AAAGAACGTGGACTCCAACGTCAAAGG
[49 nt withheld, positions 2629-2677]
T
[91 nt withheld, positions 2679-2769]
G
[124 nt withheld, positions 2771-2894]
CAGGTGGCACTTTTCGGGGAAATGTGCGCGGAACCCCTATTTGTTTATTTTTCTAAATACATTCAAATAT
GTATCCGCTCATGAGACAATAACCCTGATAAATGCTTCAATAATATTGAAAAAGGAAGAGTCCTGAGGCG
GAAAGAACCAGCTGTGGAATGTGTGTCAGTTAGGGTGTGGAAAGTCCCCAGGCTCCCCAGCAGGCAGAAG
TATGCAAAGCATGCATCTCAATTAGTCAGCAACCAGGTGTGGAAAGTCCCCAGGCTCCCCAGCAGGCAGA
AGTATGCAAAGCATGCATCTCAATTAGTCAGCAACCATAGTCCCGCCCCTAACTCCGCCCATCCCGCCCC
TAACTCCGCCCAGTTCCGCCCATTCTCCGCCCCATGGCTGACTAATTTTTTTTATTTATGCAGAGGCCGA
GGCCGCCTCGGCCTCTGAGCTATTCCAGAAGTAGTGAGGAGGCTTTTTTGGAGGCCTAGGCTTTTGCAAA
GATCGATCAAGAGACAGGATGAGGATCGTTTCGCATGATTGAACAAGATGGATTGCACGCAGGTTCTCCG
GCCGCTTGGGTGGAGAGGCTATTCGGCTATGACTGGGCACAACAGACAATCGGCTGCTCTGATGCCGCCG
TGTTCCGGCTGTCAGCGCAGGGGCGCCCGGTTCTTTTTGTCAAGACCGACCTGTCCGGTGCCCTGAATGA
ACTGCAAGACGAGGCAGCGCGGCTATCGTGGCTGGCCACGACGGGCGTTCCTTGCGCAGCTGTGCTCGAC
GTTGTCACTGAAGCGGGAAGGGACTGGCTGCTATTGGGCGAAGTGCCGGGGCAGGATCTCCTGTCATCTC
ACCTTGCTCCTGCCGAGAAAGTATCCATCATGGCTGATGCAATGCGGCGGCTGCATACGCTTGATCCGGC
TACCTGCCCATTCGACCACCAAGCGAAACATCGCATCGAGCGAGCACGTACTCGGATGGAAGCCGGTCTT
GTCGATCAGGATGATCTGGACGAAGAGCATCAGGGGCTCGCGCCAGCCGAACTGTTCGCCAGGCTCAAGG
CGAGCATGCCCGACGGCGAGGATCTCGTCGTGACCCATGGCGATGCCTGCTTGCCGAATATCATGGTGGA
AAATGGCCGCTTTTCTGGATTCATCGACTGTGGCCGGCTGGGTGTGGCGGACCGCTATCAGGACATAGCG
TTGGCTACCCGTGATATTGCTGAAGAGCTTGGCGGCGAATGGGCTGACCGCTTCCTCGTGCTTTACGGTA
TCGCCGCTCCCGATTCGCAGCGCATCGCCTTCTATCGCCTTCTTGACGAGTTCTTCTGAGCGGGACTCTG
GGGTTCGAAATGACCGACCAAGCGACGCCCAACCTGCCATCACGAGATTTCGATTCCACCGCCGCCTTCT
ATGAAAGGTTGGGCTTCGGAATCGTTTTCCGGGACGCCGGCTGGATGATCCTCCAGCGCGGGGATCTCAT
GCTGGAGTTCTTCGCCCACCCTAGGGGGAGGCTAACTGAAACACGGAAGGAGACAATACCGGAAGGAACC
CGCGCTATGACGGCAATAAAAAGACAGAATAAAACGCACGGTGTTGGGTCGTTTGTTCATAAACGCGGGG
TTCGGTCCCAGGGCTGGCACTCTGTCGATACCCCACCGAGACCCCATTGGGGCCAATACGCCCGCGTTTC
TTCCTTTTCCCCACCCCACCCCCCAAGTTCGGGTGAAGGCCCAGGGCTCGCAGCCAACGTCGGGGCGGCA
GGCCCTGCCATAGCCTCAGGTTACTCATATATACTTTAGATTGATTTAAAACTTCATTTTTAATTTAAAA
GGATCTAGGTGAAGATCCTTTTTGATAATCTCATGACCAAAATCCCTTAACGTGAGTTTTCGTTCCACTG
AGCGTCAGACCCCGTAGAAAAGATCAAAGGATCTTCTTGAGATCCTTTTTTTCTGCGCGTAATCTGCTGC
TTGCAAACAAAAAAACCACCGCTACCAGCGGTGGTTTGTTTGCCGGATCAAGAGCTACCAACTCTTTTTC
CGAAGGTAACTGGCTTCAGCAGAGCGCAGATACCAAATACTGTTCTTCTAGTGTAGCCGTAGTTAGGCCA
CCACTTCAAGAACTCTGTAGCACCGCCTACATACCTCGCTCTGCTAATCCTGTTACCAGTGGCTGCTGCC
AGTGGCGATAAGTCGTGTCTTACCGGGTTGGACTCAAGACGATAGTTACCGGATAAGGCGCAGCGGTCGG
GCTGAACGGGGGGTTCGTGCACACAGCCCAGCTTGGAGCGAACGACCTACACCGAACTGAGATACCTACA
GCGTGAGCTATGAGAAAGCGCCACGCTTCCCGAAGGGAGAAAGGCGGACAGGTATCCGGTAAGCGGCAGG
GTCGGAACAGGAGAGCGCACGAGGGAGCTTCCAGGGGGAAACGCCTGGTATCTTTATAGTCCTGTCGGGT
TTCGCCACCTCTGACTTGAGCGTCGATTTTTGTGATGCTCGTCAGGGGGGCGGAGCCTATGGAAAAACGC
CAGCAACGCGGCCTTTTTACGGTTCCTGGCCTTTTGCTGGCCTTTTGCTGGCCTTTTGCTCACATGTTCT
TTCCTGCGTTATCCCCTGATTCTGTGGATAACCGTATTACCGCCATGCATTAGTTAT
Features (pLannotate 1.2.2; 16 found; start..end, strand, type, name):
     54..357     +  enhancer       CMV enhancer: human cytomegalovirus immediate early enhancer
    358..561     +  promoter       CMV promoter: human cytomegalovirus (CMV) immediate early promoter
    584..606     +  misc_feature   MCS (fragment): multiple cloning site
    624..902     +  CDS            FINC_PLEWA (fragment): Experimental evidence at transcript level: Swiss-Prot protein existence level 2. Fibronectins bind cell surfaces and various compounds including collagen, fibrin, heparin, DNA, and actin. Fibronectins are involved in cell adhesion, cell motility, opsonization, wound healing, and maintenance of cell shape. May be involved in osteoblast compaction (By similarity). From Pleurodeles waltl (Iberian ribbed newt).
    943..2189    +  CDS            GCaMP6f (fragment): improved fluorescent protein-based calcium sensor (Chen et al., 2013)
   2205..2288    +  CDS            large T antigen (fragment): large T antigen from SV40 (simian virus 40)
   2311..2432    +  polyA_signal   SV40 poly(A) signal: SV40 polyadenylation signal
   2466..2894    -  rep_origin     f1 ori (sequence partly withheld): f1 bacteriophage origin of replication; arrow indicates direction of (+) strand synthesis
   2921..3025    +  promoter       AmpR promoter: bla
   3027..3384    +  promoter       SV40 promoter: SV40 enhancer and early promoter
   3419..4213    +  CDS            NeoR/KanR: aminoglycoside phosphotransferase from Tn5; aph(3')-II (or nptII); confers resistance to neomycin, kanamycin, and G418 (Geneticin®)
   4234..4386    +  CDS            ble (fragment): BLE_KLEPN - Experimental evidence at protein level: Swiss-Prot protein existence level 1. Binding protein with a strong affinity to the bleomycin family of antibiotics. Binds to CL990; an antimitotic-antibiotic compound. From Klebsiella pneumoniae.
   4445..4492    +  polyA_signal   HSV TK poly(A) signal: herpes simplex virus thymidine kinase polyadenylation signal (Cole and Stacy, 1985)
   4583..4599    -  polyA_signal   bGH poly(A) signal (fragment): bovine growth hormone polyadenylation signal
   4821..5409    +  rep_origin     ori: high-copy-number ColE1/pMB1/pBR322/pUC origin of replication
   5468..5527    +  rep_origin     RSF ori (fragment): Plasmids containing the RSF 1030 origin of replication can be propagated in E. coli cells that contain additional plasmids with compatible origins.
