[The description below was written by a language model from this plasmid's Addgene catalogue record and pLannotate feature annotations shown in this document.]
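Description:
pCMV_Xph15-GCaMP6f is a mammalian expression plasmid built on the Clontech pEGFP-N1 backbone, in which the EGFP reporter position is occupied by the genetically encoded calcium indicator GCaMP6f. It replicates at high copy in E. coli through a ColE1/pUC-type origin and also carries an f1 phage origin. A single NeoR/KanR (Tn5 aminoglycoside phosphotransferase) gene provides both selections. A bacterial bla-type promoter drives it for kanamycin resistance, and the SV40 enhancer/early promoter drives it for G418 selection in mammalian cells, with an HSV TK polyadenylation signal terminating the cassette. Short hits annotated as ble, bGH poly(A), RSF ori and SV40 large T antigen are fragments, most likely incidental matches to backbone sequence rather than functional elements.

The expression unit runs from the human CMV immediate-early enhancer and promoter through the remnant of the multiple cloning site to the synthetic Xph15 coding sequence of roughly 340 bp. Xph15 was inserted between BglII and SalI sites, both of which were destroyed in cloning. The annotation software matches Xph15 to a fibronectin fragment, which is consistent with an engineered binder built on a fibronectin type III-like scaffold, although the record itself describes it only as a specific PSD-95 binder. Xph15 is fused at its C terminus to GCaMP6f, and the transcript ends at the SV40 poly(A) signal. The fusion is intended to tether the calcium sensor to endogenous PSD-95, a postsynaptic scaffold protein, so that calcium signals can be imaged at PSD-95-containing sites in transfected cells without overexpressing PSD-95 itself. The associated work presents such binders as paralog-specific, minimally interfering probes for advanced imaging.
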