Addgene plasmid #135538: pCMV_Xph15-GCaMP6f
Purpose: Encodes a specific PSD-95 binder (Xph15) fused to GCaMP6f
Depositing lab: Matthieu Sainlos. Depositing organization: CNRS UMR 5297, Institut Interdisciplinaire de Neurosciences (IINS). Publication: Engineering paralog-specific PSD-95 recombinant binders as minimally interfering multimodal probes for advanced imaging techniques. Rimbault C, Breillat C, Compans B, Toulme E, Nunes Vicente F, Fernandez-Monreal M, Mascalchi P, Genuer C, Puente-Munoz V, Gauthereau I, Hosy E, Claverol S, Giannone G, Chamma I, Mackereth CD, Poujol C, Choquet D, Sainlos M. Elife. 2024 Jan 3;13:e69620. doi: 10.7554/eLife.69620. PubMed 38167295.
Backbone
  Vector backbone: pEGFP-N1
  Backbone manufacturer: Clontech
  Backbone size w/o insert (bp): 5190
  Total vector size (bp): 5530
  Vector type: Mammalian Expression
  Selectable markers: Neomycin (select with G418)
Growth in bacteria
  Bacterial resistance: Kanamycin, 50 μg/mL
  Growth temperature: 37°C
  Growth strain: DH5alpha
  Copy number: High Copy
Gene/Insert
  Gene/Insert name: Xph15
  Species: Synthetic
  Insert size (bp): 340
  Promoter: CMV
  Tag / fusion protein: GCaMP6f (C terminal on backbone)
  Cloning method: Restriction Enzyme; 5′ cloning site BglII (destroyed during cloning); 3′ cloning site SalI (destroyed during cloning)
  Sequencing primers: 5′ CMV-F; 3′ EGFP-N
Terms and licenses: Academic/Nonprofit Terms; Industry Terms: Not Available to Industry
Depositor comments: Please visit https://doi.org/10.1101/2021.04.07.438431 for bioRxiv preprint.
How to cite: pCMV_Xph15-GCaMP6f was a gift from Matthieu Sainlos (Addgene plasmid # 135538 ; http://n2t.net/addgene:135538 ; RRID:Addgene_135538)
